Addgene plasmid #58693: N-Terminal Split Cas9 with GyrA intein
Purpose: Expresses truncated N-terminal SpCas9 domain fused to a GyrA intein, flanked by ITRs for AAV packaging. Combine with C-Terminal Split Cas9 Gyra Intein for full length SpCas9 production
Depositing lab: Gang Bao. Depositing organization: Georgia Institute of Technology. Publication: Trans-spliced Cas9 allows cleavage of HBB and CCR5 genes in human cells using compact expression cassettes. Fine EJ, Appleton CM, White DE, Brown MT, Deshmukh H, Kemp ML, Bao G. Sci Rep. 2015 Jul 1;5:10777. doi: 10.1038/srep10777. PubMed 26126518.
Backbone
  Vector backbone: Plasmid 42230: pX330-U6-Chimeric_BB-CBh-hSpCas9
  Backbone size w/o insert (bp): 6480
  Total vector size (bp): 6830
  Modifications to backbone: Inserted 5' ITR using Afl3 cloning site of pX330 vector and split hSpCas9 using EcoRI/EcoRV replacing the later half of it with the GyrA N-Terminal Intein
  Vector type: Mammalian Expression, AAV, CRISPR
Growth in bacteria
  Bacterial resistance: Ampicillin, 100 μg/mL
  Growth temperature: 37°C
  Growth strain: NEB Stable
  Copy number: High Copy
Gene/Insert
  Gene/Insert name: Humanized N-Terminal S. pyogenes Cas9 with GyrA Nsplit Intein (alt names: GyraN_hSpCas9; tsCas9-N)
  Species: H. sapiens (human)
  Insert size (bp): 357
  Promoter: CBh
  Tag / fusion protein: GyrA Nsplit Intein (C terminal on insert); NLS (N terminal on insert); 3xFlag (N terminal on insert)
  Cloning method: Restriction Enzyme; 5′ cloning site EcoRV (not destroyed); 3′ cloning site EcoRI (not destroyed)
  Sequencing primers: 5′ cctccgggctgtaattagc; 3′ AGGGTCAAGGAAGGCACG
Resource information
  A portion of this plasmid was derived from a plasmid made by: The Bao Lab modified plamids pX330 and pX335, which were received from AddGene (#42230 and #42335) and originally deposited by Feng Zhang
Terms and licenses: Academic/Nonprofit Terms; Industry Terms: Not Available to Industry
How to cite: N-Terminal Split Cas9 with GyrA intein was a gift from Gang Bao (Addgene plasmid # 58693 ; http://n2t.net/addgene:58693 ; RRID:Addgene_58693)
