[The description below was written by a language model from this plasmid's Addgene catalogue record and pLannotate feature annotations shown in this document.]
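Description:
N-Terminal Split Cas9 with GyrA intein is a mammalian expression and AAV transfer plasmid built on pX330-U6-Chimeric_BB-CBh-hSpCas9. It is one half of a two-vector system that reconstitutes full-length Streptococcus pyogenes Cas9 by protein trans-splicing. It is propagated in E. coli from a high-copy ColE1/pUC-type origin with ampicillin selection (AmpR under its own promoter). An f1 phage origin is also present, and small annotated bom and rop fragments are backbone remnants. Two AAV2 inverted terminal repeats are annotated. According to the record, the 5' ITR was added at the Afl3 site of pX330, so that the expression cassettes lie between the repeats and can be packaged into AAV particles.

The payload keeps the pX330 layout. A human U6 Pol III promoter drives an SpCas9 guide RNA scaffold, and a Pol II cassette uses the CBh promoter, annotated as a CMV enhancer, chicken β-actin promoter and hybrid intron. This cassette expresses a humanized N-terminal portion of SpCas9 with an N-terminal 3xFLAG tag and NLS per the catalogue entry, though these are not annotated in the feature table. The later part of Cas9 was removed by EcoRI/EcoRV cloning and replaced with the N-terminal split GyrA intein, which the feature table matches to Mycobacterium xenopi GyrA. A bGH polyadenylation signal follows. The automated "dCas9(C)" label on part of the coding region simply marks contiguous Cas9 sequence and is not recorded evidence of an inactivating mutation.

When this plasmid is co-delivered with the companion C-terminal split Cas9 GyrA intein plasmid, the intein halves associate and splice the two fragments into full-length SpCas9. Dividing the nuclease in this way gives compact expression cassettes suited to AAV packaging, and the associated publication applied the approach to cleaving the HBB and CCR5 genes in human cells.
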