Features (pLannotate 1.2.2; 19 found; start..end, strand, type, name):
      1..241     +  promoter       U6 promoter: RNA polymerase III promoter for human U6 snRNA
    268..343     +  misc_RNA       gRNA scaffold: guide RNA scaffold for the Streptococcus pyogenes CRISPR/Cas9 system
    350..393     +  misc_RNA       gRNA scaffold (fragment): guide RNA scaffold for the Streptococcus pyogenes CRISPR/Cas9 system
    440..725     +  enhancer       CMV enhancer: human cytomegalovirus immediate early enhancer; contains an 18-bp deletion relative to the standard CMV enhancer
    727..1003    +  promoter       chicken β-actin promoter: No description available
   1004..1231    +  intron         hybrid intron: hybrid between chicken β-actin (CBA) and minute virus of mice (MMV) introns (Gray et al., 2011)
   1369..2970    +  CDS            Cas9(N): N-terminal portion of Streptococcus pyogenes Cas9 (Zetsche et al., 2015)
   2971..3333    +  CDS            dCas9(C) (fragment): C-terminal portion of catalytically inactive Streptococcus pyogenes dCas9 carrying the N863A mutation (Zetsche et al., 2015)
   3328..3690    +  CDS            gyrA (fragment): GYRA_MYCXE - Experimental evidence at protein level: Swiss-Prot protein existence level 1. A type II topoisomerase that negatively supercoils closed circular double-stranded (ds) DNA in an ATP-dependent manner to modulate DNA topology and maintain chromosomes in an underwound state. Negative supercoiling favors strand separation, and DNA replication, transcription, recombination and repair, all of which involve strand separation. Also able to catalyze the interconversion of other topological isomers of dsDNA rings, including catenanes and knotted rings. Type II topoisomerases break and join 2
   3724..3835    +  polyA_signal   bGH poly(A) signal: bovine growth hormone polyadenylation signal
   3940..4080    +  repeat_region  AAV2 ITR: inverted terminal repeat of adeno-associated virus serotype 2 inverted
   4085..4136    -  misc_feature   bom (fragment): basis of mobility region from pBR322
   4155..4610    +  rep_origin     f1 ori (sequence partly withheld): f1 bacteriophage origin of replication; arrow indicates direction of (+) strand synthesis
   4611..4660    -  misc_feature   bom (fragment): basis of mobility region from pBR322
   4762..4797    -  CDS            rop (fragment): Rop protein, which maintains plasmids at low copy number; rop
   4892..4996    +  promoter       AmpR promoter: bla
   4997..5857    +  CDS            AmpR: β-lactamase; bla; confers resistance to ampicillin, carbenicillin, and related antibiotics
   6028..6616    +  rep_origin     ori: high-copy-number ColE1/pMB1/pBR322/pUC origin of replication
   6678..6818    -  repeat_region  AAV2 ITR: inverted terminal repeat of adeno-associated virus serotype 2 inverted
>Addgene plasmid #58693 | N-Terminal Split Cas9 with GyrA intein | addgene full sequence | sequence record 492918 | Addgene Long Read Sequencing Result
GAGGGCCTATTTCCCATGATTCCTTCATATTTGCATATACGATACAAGGCTGTTAGAGAGATAATTGGAA
TTAATTTGACTGTAAACACAAAGATATTAGTACAAAATACGTGACGTAGAAAGTAATAATTTCTTGGGTA
GTTTGCAGTTTTAAAATTATGTTTTAAAATGGACTATCATATGCTTACCGTAACTTGAAAGTATTTCGAT
TTCTTGGCTTTATATATCTTGTGGAAAGGACGAAACACCGGGTCTTCGAGAAGACCTGTTTTAGAGCTAG
AAATAGCAAGTTAAAATAAGGCTAGTCCGTTATCAACTTGAAAAAGTGGCACCGAGTCGGTGCTTTTTTG
TTTTAGAGCTAGAAATAGCAAGTTAAAATAAGGCTAGTCCGTTTTTAGCGCGTGCGCCAATTCTGCAGAC
AAATGGCTCTAGAGGTACCCGTTACATAACTTACGGTAAATGGCCCGCCTGGCTGACCGCCCAACGACCC
CCGCCCATTGACGTCAATAGTAACGCCAATAGGGACTTTCCATTGACGTCAATGGGTGGAGTATTTACGG
TAAACTGCCCACTTGGCAGTACATCAAGTGTATCATATGCCAAGTACGCCCCCTATTGACGTCAATGACG
GTAAATGGCCCGCCTGGCATTGTGCCCAGTACATGACCTTATGGGACTTTCCTACTTGGCAGTACATCTA
CGTATTAGTCATCGCTATTACCATGGTCGAGGTGAGCCCCACGTTCTGCTTCACTCTCCCCATCTCCCCC
CCCTCCCCACCCCCAATTTTGTATTTATTTATTTTTTAATTATTTTGTGCAGCGATGGGGGCGGGGGGGG
GGGGGGGCGCGCGCCAGGCGGGGCGGGGCGGGGCGAGGGGCGGGGCGGGGCGAGGCGGAGAGGTGCGGCG
GCAGCCAATCAGAGCGGCGCGCTCCGAAAGTTTCCTTTTATGGCGAGGCGGCGGCGGCGGCGGCCCTATA
AAAAGCGAAGCGCGCGGCGGGCGGGAGTCGCTGCGCGCTGCCTTCGCCCCGTGCCCCGCTCCGCCGCCGC
CTCGCGCCGCCCGCCCCGGCTCTGACTGACCGCGTTACTCCCACAGGTGAGCGGGCGGGACGGCCCTTCT
CCTCCGGGCTGTAATTAGCTGAGCAAGAGGTAAGGGTTTAAGGGATGGTTGGTTGGTGGGGTATTAATGT
TTAATTACCTGGAGCACCTGCCTGAAATCACTTTTTTTCAGGTTGGACCGGTGCCACCATGGACTATAAG
GACCACGACGGAGACTACAAGGATCATGATATTGATTACAAAGACGATGACGATAAGATGGCCCCAAAGA
AGAAGCGGAAGGTCGGTATCCACGGAGTCCCAGCAGCCGACAAGAAGTACAGCATCGGCCTGGACATCGG
CACCAACTCTGTGGGCTGGGCCGTGATCACCGACGAGTACAAGGTGCCCAGCAAGAAATTCAAGGTGCTG
GGCAACACCGACCGGCACAGCATCAAGAAGAACCTGATCGGAGCCCTGCTGTTCGACAGCGGCGAAACAG
CCGAGGCCACCCGGCTGAAGAGAACCGCCAGAAGAAGATACACCAGACGGAAGAACCGGATCTGCTATCT
GCAAGAGATCTTCAGCAACGAGATGGCCAAGGTGGACGACAGCTTCTTCCACAGACTGGAAGAGTCCTTC
CTGGTGGAAGAGGATAAGAAGCACGAGCGGCACCCCATCTTCGGCAACATCGTGGACGAGGTGGCCTACC
ACGAGAAGTACCCCACCATCTACCACCTGAGAAAGAAACTGGTGGACAGCACCGACAAGGCCGACCTGCG
GCTGATCTATCTGGCCCTGGCCCACATGATCAAGTTCCGGGGCCACTTCCTGATCGAGGGCGACCTGAAC
CCCGACAACAGCGACGTGGACAAGCTGTTCATCCAGCTGGTGCAGACCTACAACCAGCTGTTCGAGGAAA
ACCCCATCAACGCCAGCGGCGTGGACGCCAAGGCCATCCTGTCTGCCAGACTGAGCAAGAGCAGACGGCT
GGAAAATCTGATCGCCCAGCTGCCCGGCGAGAAGAAGAATGGCCTGTTCGGAAACCTGATTGCCCTGAGC
CTGGGCCTGACCCCCAACTTCAAGAGCAACTTCGACCTGGCCGAGGATGCCAAACTGCAGCTGAGCAAGG
ACACCTACGACGACGACCTGGACAACCTGCTGGCCCAGATCGGCGACCAGTACGCCGACCTGTTTCTGGC
CGCCAAGAACCTGTCCGACGCCATCCTGCTGAGCGACATCCTGAGAGTGAACACCGAGATCACCAAGGCC
CCCCTGAGCGCCTCTATGATCAAGAGATACGACGAGCACCACCAGGACCTGACCCTGCTGAAAGCTCTCG
TGCGGCAGCAGCTGCCTGAGAAGTACAAAGAGATTTTCTTCGACCAGAGCAAGAACGGCTACGCCGGCTA
CATTGACGGCGGAGCCAGCCAGGAAGAGTTCTACAAGTTCATCAAGCCCATCCTGGAAAAGATGGACGGC
ACCGAGGAACTGCTCGTGAAGCTGAACAGAGAGGACCTGCTGCGGAAGCAGCGGACCTTCGACAACGGCA
GCATCCCCCACCAGATCCACCTGGGAGAGCTGCACGCCATTCTGCGGCGGCAGGAAGATTTTTACCCATT
CCTGAAGGACAACCGGGAAAAGATCGAGAAGATCCTGACCTTCCGCATCCCCTACTACGTGGGCCCTCTG
GCCAGGGGAAACAGCAGATTCGCCTGGATGACCAGAAAGAGCGAGGAAACCATCACCCCCTGGAACTTCG
AGGAAGTGGTGGACAAGGGCGCTTCCGCCCAGAGCTTCATCGAGCGGATGACCAACTTCGATAAGAACCT
GCCCAACGAGAAGGTGCTGCCCAAGCACAGCCTGCTGTACGAGTACTTCACCGTGTATAACGAGCTGACC
AAAGTGAAATACGTGACCGAGGGAATGAGAAAGCCCGCCTTCCTGAGCGGCGAGCAGAAAAAGGCCATCG
TGGACCTGCTGTTCAAGACCAACCGGAAAGTGACCGTGAAGCAGCTGAAAGAGGACTACTTCAAGAAAAT
CGAGTGCTTCGACTCCGTGGAAATCTCCGGCGTGGAAGATCGGTTCAACGCCTCCCTGGGCACATACCAC
GATCTGCTGAAAATTATCAAGGACAAGGACTTCCTGGACAATGAGGAAAACGAGGACATTCTGGAAGATA
TCGTGCTGACCCTGACACTGTTTGAGGACAGAGAGATGATCGAGGAACGGCTGAAAACCTATGCCCACCT
GTTCGACGACAAAGTGATGAAGCAGCTGAAGCGGCGGAGATACTGTATCACCGGTGATGCTCTGGTGGCG
CTGCCCGAAGGCGAATCAGTGCGCATCGCTGACATCGTCCCGGGCGCCCGCCCTAATAGCGATAACGCCA
TCGACCTGAAGGTGCTTGACCGCCACGGCAATCCTGTTCTGGCCGATAGACTCTTCCACAGTGGTGAACA
TCCTGTGTATACCGTCCGCACCGTAGAAGGCCTGAGAGTGACAGGCACAGCCAACCACCCCCTTTTGTGT
CTGGTGGATGTTGCCGGCGTCCCCACCCTGCTGTGGAAACTGATTGATGAGATAAAACCCGGAGACTATG
CAGTGATCCAAAGGTCCGCATTTAGTGTGGATTGCGCTGGCTTCGCTCGCTAAGAATTCCTAGAGCTCGC
TGATCAGCCTCGACTGTGCCTTCTAGTTGCCAGCCATCTGTTGTTTGCCCCTCCCCCGTGCCTTCCTTGA
CCCTGGAAGGTGCCACTCCCACTGTCCTTTCCTAATAAAATGAGGAAATTGCATCGCATTGTCTGAGTAG
GTGTCATTCTATTCTGGGGGGTGGGGTGGGGCAGGACAGCAAGGGGGAGGATTGGGAAGAGAATAGCAGG
CATGCTGGGGAGCGGCCGCAGGAACCCCTAGTGATGGAGTTGGCCACTCCCTCTCTGCGCGCTCGCTCGC
TCACTGAGGCCGGGCGACCAAAGGTCGCCCGACGCCCGGGCTTTGCCCGGGCGGCCTCAGTGAGCGAGCG
AGCGCGCAGCTGCCTGCAGGGGCGCCTGATGCGGTATTTTCTCCTTACGCATCTGTGCGGTATTTCACAC
CGCATA
[95 nt withheld, positions 4137-4231]
T
[46 nt withheld, positions 4233-4278]
C
[141 nt withheld, positions 4280-4420]
CCTTTGACGTTGGAGTCCACGTTCTTT
[37 nt withheld, positions 4448-4484]
ACTCTATCTCGGGCTATTCTTTTGATTTATAAGGGATTTTGCCGATTTCGGTCTATTGGTTAAAAAATGA
GCTGATTTAACAAAAATTTAACGCGAATTTTAACAAAATATTAACGTTTACAATTTTATGGTGCACTCTC
AGTACAATCTGCTCTGATGCCGCATAGTTAAGCCAGCCCCGACACCCGCCAACACCCGCTGACGCGCCCT
GACGGGCTTGTCTGCTCCCGGCATCCGCTTACAGACAAGCTGTGACCGTCTCCGGGAGCTGCATGTGTCA
GAGGTTTTCACCGTCATCACCGAAACGCGCGAGACGAAAGGGCCTCGTGATACGCCTATTTTTATAGGTT
AATGTCATGATAATAATGGTTTCTTAGACGTCAGGTGGCACTTTTCGGGGAAATGTGCGCGGAACCCCTA
TTTGTTTATTTTTCTAAATACATTCAAATATGTATCCGCTCATGAGACAATAACCCTGATAAATGCTTCA
ATAATATTGAAAAAGGAAGAGTATGAGTATTCAACATTTCCGTGTCGCCCTTATTCCCTTTTTTGCGGCA
TTTTGCCTTCCTGTTTTTGCTCACCCAGAAACGCTGGTGAAAGTAAAAGATGCTGAAGATCAGTTGGGTG
CACGAGTGGGTTACATCGAACTGGATCTCAACAGCGGTAAGATCCTTGAGAGTTTTCGCCCCGAAGAACG
TTTTCCAATGATGAGCACTTTTAAAGTTCTGCTATGTGGCGCGGTATTATCCCGTATTGACGCCGGGCAA
GAGCAACTCGGTCGCCGCATACACTATTCTCAGAATGACTTGGTTGAGTACTCACCAGTCACAGAAAAGC
ATCTTACGGATGGCATGACAGTAAGAGAATTATGCAGTGCTGCCATAACCATGAGTGATAACACTGCGGC
CAACTTACTTCTGACAACGATCGGAGGACCGAAGGAGCTAACCGCTTTTTTGCACAACATGGGGGATCAT
GTAACTCGCCTTGATCGTTGGGAACCGGAGCTGAATGAAGCCATACCAAACGACGAGCGTGACACCACGA
TGCCTGTAGCAATGGCAACAACGTTGCGCAAACTATTAACTGGCGAACTACTTACTCTAGCTTCCCGGCA
ACAATTAATAGACTGGATGGAGGCGGATAAAGTTGCAGGACCACTTCTGCGCTCGGCCCTTCCGGCTGGC
TGGTTTATTGCTGATAAATCTGGAGCCGGTGAGCGTGGAAGCCGCGGTATCATTGCAGCACTGGGGCCAG
ATGGTAAGCCCTCCCGTATCGTAGTTATCTACACGACGGGGAGTCAGGCAACTATGGATGAACGAAATAG
ACAGATCGCTGAGATAGGTGCCTCACTGATTAAGCATTGGTAACTGTCAGACCAAGTTTACTCATATATA
CTTTAGATTGATTTAAAACTTCATTTTTAATTTAAAAGGATCTAGGTGAAGATCCTTTTTGATAATCTCA
TGACCAAAATCCCTTAACGTGAGTTTTCGTTCCACTGAGCGTCAGACCCCGTAGAAAAGATCAAAGGATC
TTCTTGAGATCCTTTTTTTCTGCGCGTAATCTGCTGCTTGCAAACAAAAAAACCACCGCTACCAGCGGTG
GTTTGTTTGCCGGATCAAGAGCTACCAACTCTTTTTCCGAAGGTAACTGGCTTCAGCAGAGCGCAGATAC
CAAATACTGTTCTTCTAGTGTAGCCGTAGTTAGGCCACCACTTCAAGAACTCTGTAGCACCGCCTACATA
CCTCGCTCTGCTAATCCTGTTACCAGTGGCTGCTGCCAGTGGCGATAAGTCGTGTCTTACCGGGTTGGAC
TCAAGACGATAGTTACCGGATAAGGCGCAGCGGTCGGGCTGAACGGGGGGTTCGTGCACACAGCCCAGCT
TGGAGCGAACGACCTACACCGAACTGAGATACCTACAGCGTGAGCTATGAGAAAGCGCCACGCTTCCCGA
AGGGAGAAAGGCGGACAGGTATCCGGTAAGCGGCAGGGTCGGAACAGGAGAGCGCACGAGGGAGCTTCCA
GGGGGAAACGCCTGGTATCTTTATAGTCCTGTCGGGTTTCGCCACCTCTGACTTGAGCGTCGATTTTTGT
GATGCTCGTCAGGGGGGCGGAGCCTATGGAAAAACGCCAGCAACGCGGCCTTTTTACGGTTCCTGGCCTT
TTGCTGGCCTTTTGCTCACATGTCCTGCAGGCAGCTGCGCGCTCGCTCGCTCACTGAGGCCGCCCGGGCA
AAGCCCGGGCGTCGGGCGACCTTTGGTCGCCCGGCCTCAGTGAGCGAGCGAGCGCGCAGAGAGGGAGTGG
CCAACTCCATCACTAGGGGTTCCTACATGT
