>Addgene plasmid #58693 | N-Terminal Split Cas9 with GyrA intein | depositor partial sequence | sequence record 90731 | 5' ITR
ACATGTCCTGCAGGCAGCTGCGCGCTCGCTCGCTCACTGAGGCCGCCCGGGCAAAGCCCGGGCGTCGGGC
GACCTTTGGTCGCCCGGCCTCAGTGAGCGAGCGAGCGCGCAGAGAGGGAGTGGCCAACTCCATCACTAGG
GGTTCCTACATGT
