>Addgene plasmid #58693 | N-Terminal Split Cas9 with GyrA intein | depositor partial sequence | sequence record 90732 | GyraN_hSpCas9
ATGGACTATAAGGACCACGACGGAGACTACAAGGATCATGATATTGATTACAAAGACGATGACGATAAGA
TGGCCCCAAAGAAGAAGCGGAAGGTCGGTATCCACGGAGTCCCAGCAGCCGACAAGAAGTACAGCATCGG
CCTGGACATCGGCACCAACTCTGTGGGCTGGGCCGTGATCACCGACGAGTACAAGGTGCCCAGCAAGAAA
TTCAAGGTGCTGGGCAACACCGACCGGCACAGCATCAAGAAGAACCTGATCGGAGCCCTGCTGTTCGACA
GCGGCGAAACAGCCGAGGCCACCCGGCTGAAGAGAACCGCCAGAAGAAGATACACCAGACGGAAGAACCG
GATCTGCTATCTGCAAGAGATCTTCAGCAACGAGATGGCCAAGGTGGACGACAGCTTCTTCCACAGACTG
GAAGAGTCCTTCCTGGTGGAAGAGGATAAGAAGCACGAGCGGCACCCCATCTTCGGCAACATCGTGGACG
AGGTGGCCTACCACGAGAAGTACCCCACCATCTACCACCTGAGAAAGAAACTGGTGGACAGCACCGACAA
GGCCGACCTGCGGCTGATCTATCTGGCCCTGGCCCACATGATCAAGTTCCGGGGCCACTTCCTGATCGAG
GGCGACCTGAACCCCGACAACAGCGACGTGGACAAGCTGTTCATCCAGCTGGTGCAGACCTACAACCAGC
TGTTCGAGGAAAACCCCATCAACGCCAGCGGCGTGGACGCCAAGGCCATCCTGTCTGCCAGACTGAGCAA
GAGCAGACGGCTGGAAAATCTGATCGCCCAGCTGCCCGGCGAGAAGAAGAATGGCCTGTTCGGAAACCTG
ATTGCCCTGAGCCTGGGCCTGACCCCCAACTTCAAGAGCAACTTCGACCTGGCCGAGGATGCCAAACTGC
AGCTGAGCAAGGACACCTACGACGACGACCTGGACAACCTGCTGGCCCAGATCGGCGACCAGTACGCCGA
CCTGTTTCTGGCCGCCAAGAACCTGTCCGACGCCATCCTGCTGAGCGACATCCTGAGAGTGAACACCGAG
ATCACCAAGGCCCCCCTGAGCGCCTCTATGATCAAGAGATACGACGAGCACCACCAGGACCTGACCCTGC
TGAAAGCTCTCGTGCGGCAGCAGCTGCCTGAGAAGTACAAAGAGATTTTCTTCGACCAGAGCAAGAACGG
CTACGCCGGCTACATTGACGGCGGAGCCAGCCAGGAAGAGTTCTACAAGTTCATCAAGCCCATCCTGGAA
AAGATGGACGGCACCGAGGAACTGCTCGTGAAGCTGAACAGAGAGGACCTGCTGCGGAAGCAGCGGACCT
TCGACAACGGCAGCATCCCCCACCAGATCCACCTGGGAGAGCTGCACGCCATTCTGCGGCGGCAGGAAGA
TTTTTACCCATTCCTGAAGGACAACCGGGAAAAGATCGAGAAGATCCTGACCTTCCGCATCCCCTACTAC
GTGGGCCCTCTGGCCAGGGGAAACAGCAGATTCGCCTGGATGACCAGAAAGAGCGAGGAAACCATCACCC
CCTGGAACTTCGAGGAAGTGGTGGACAAGGGCGCTTCCGCCCAGAGCTTCATCGAGCGGATGACCAACTT
CGATAAGAACCTGCCCAACGAGAAGGTGCTGCCCAAGCACAGCCTGCTGTACGAGTACTTCACCGTGTAT
AACGAGCTGACCAAAGTGAAATACGTGACCGAGGGAATGAGAAAGCCCGCCTTCCTGAGCGGCGAGCAGA
AAAAGGCCATCGTGGACCTGCTGTTCAAGACCAACCGGAAAGTGACCGTGAAGCAGCTGAAAGAGGACTA
CTTCAAGAAAATCGAGTGCTTCGACTCCGTGGAAATCTCCGGCGTGGAAGATCGGTTCAACGCCTCCCTG
GGCACATACCACGATCTGCTGAAAATTATCAAGGACAAGGACTTCCTGGACAATGAGGAAAACGAGGACA
TTCTGGAAGATATCGTGCTGACCCTGACACTGTTTGAGGACAGAGAGATGATCGAGGAACGGCTGAAAAC
CTATGCCCACCTGTTCGACGACAAAGTGATGAAGCAGCTGAAGCGGCGGAGATACTGTATCACCGGTGAT
GCTCTGGTGGCGCTGCCCGAAGGCGAATCAGTGCGCATCGCTGACATCGTCCCGGGCGCCCGCCCTAATA
GCGATAACGCCATCGACCTGAAGGTGCTTGACCGCCACGGCAATCCTGTTCTGGCCGATAGACTCTTCCA
CAGTGGTGAACATCCTGTGTATACCGTCCGCACCGTAGAAGGCCTGAGAGTGACAGGCACAGCCAACCAC
CCCCTTTTGTGTCTGGTGGATGTTGCCGGCGTCCCCACCCTGCTGTGGAAACTGATTGATGAGATAAAAC
CCGGAGACTATGCAGTGATCCAAAGGTCCGCATTTAGTGTGGATTGCGCTGGCTTCGCTCGC
