>Addgene plasmid #58693 | N-Terminal Split Cas9 with GyrA intein | addgene partial sequence | sequence record 93420 | BGH-rev 5'-TAGAAGGCACAGTCGAGG-3'
GAATTCTTAGCGAGCGAAGCCAGCGCAATCCACACTAAATGCGGACCTTTGGATCACTGCATAGTCTCCG
GGTTTTATCTCATCAATCAGTTTCCACAGCAGGGTGGGGACGCCGGCAACATCCACCAGACACAAAAGGG
GGTGGTTGGCTGTGCCTGTCACTCTCAGGCCTTCTACGGTGCGGACGGTATACACAGGATGTTCACCACT
GTGGAAGAGTCTATCGGCCAGAACAGGATTGCCGTGGCGGTCAAGCACCTTCAGGTCGATGGCGTTATCG
CTATTAGGGCGGGCGCCCGGGACGATGTCAGCGATGCGCACTGATTCGCCTTCGGGCAGCGCCACCAGAG
CATCACCGGTGATACAGTATCTCCGCCGCTTCAGCTGCTTCATCACTTTGTCGTCGAACAGGTGGGCATA
GGTTTTCAGCCGTTCCTCGATCATCTCTCTGTCCTCAAACAGTGTCAGGGTCAGCACGATATCTTCCAGA
ATGTCCTCGTTTTCCTCATTGTCCAGGAAGTCCTTGTCCTTGATAATTTTCAGCAGATCGTGGTATGTGC
CCAGGGAGGCGTTGAACCGATCTTCCACGCCGGAGATTTCCACGGAGTCGAAGCACTCGATTTTCTTGAA
GTAGTCCTCTTTCAGCTGCTTCACGGTCACTTTCCGGTTGGTCTTGAACAGCAGGTCCACGATGGCCTTT
TTCTGCTCGCCGCTCAGGAAGGCGGGCTTTCTCATTCCCTCGGTCACGTATTTCACTTTGGTCAGCTCGT
TATACACGGTGAAGTACTCGTACAGCAGGCTGTGCTTGGGCAGCACCTTCTCGTTGGGCAGGTTCTTATC
GAAGTTGGTCATCCGCTCGATGAAGCTCTGGGCGGAAGCGCCCTTGTCCACCACTTCCTCGAAGTTCCAG
GGGGTGATGGTTTCCTCGCTCTTTCTGGTCATCCAGGCGAATCTGCTGTTTCCCCTGGCCAGAGGGCCCA
CGTAGTAGGGGATGCGGAAGGTCAGGATCTTCTCGATCTTTTCCCGGTTGTCCTTCAGGAATGGGTAAAA
