>Addgene plasmid #58693 | N-Terminal Split Cas9 with GyrA intein | addgene partial sequence | sequence record 93421 | hSpCas9-R1 5'-CGCTCGTGCTTCTTATCCTC-3'
TCTTCCAGTCTGTGGAAGAAGCTGTCGTCCACCTTGGCCATCTCGTTGCTGAAGATCTCTTGCAGATAGC
AGATCCGGTTCTTCCGTCTGGTGTATCTTCTTCTGGCGGTTCTCTTCAGCCGGGTGGCCTCGGCTGTTTC
GCCGCTGTCGAACAGCAGGGCTCCGATCAGGTTCTTCTTGATGCTGTGCCGGTCGGTGTTGCCCAGCACC
TTGAATTTCTTGCTGGGCACCTTGTACTCGTCGGTGATCACGGCCCAGCCCACAGAGTTGGTGCCGATGT
CCAGGCCGATGCTGTACTTCTTGTCGGCTGCTGGGACTCCGTGGATACCGACCTTCCGCTTCTTCTTTGG
GGCCATCTTATCGTCATCGTCTTTGTAATCAATATCATGATCCTTGTAGTCTCCGTCGTGGTCCTTATA
