>Addgene plasmid #58693 | N-Terminal Split Cas9 with GyrA intein | addgene partial sequence | sequence record 95177 | hU6-F 5'-GAGGGCCTATTTCCCATGATT-3'
GCTGTTAGAGAGATAATTGGAATTAATTTGACTGTAAACACAAAGATATTAGTACAAAATACGTGACGTA
GAAAGTAATAATTTCTTGGGTAGTTTGCAGTTTTAAAATTATGTTTTAAAATGGACTATCATATGCTTAC
CGTAACTTGAAAGTATTTCGATTTCTTGGCTTTATATATCTTGTGGAAAGGACGAAACACCGGGTCTTCG
AGAAGACCTGTTTTAGAGCTAGAAATAGCAAGTTAAAATAAGGCTAGTCCGTTATCAACTTGAAAAAGTG
GCACCGAGTCGGTGCTTTTTTGTTTTAGAGCTAGAAATAGCAAGTTAAAATAAGGCTAGTCCGTTTTTAG
CGCGTGCGCCAATTCTGCAGACAAATGGCTCTAGAGGTACCCGTTACATAACTTACGGTAAATGGCCCGC
CTGGCTGACCGCCCAACGACCCCCGCCCATTGACGTCAATAGTAACGCCAATAGGGACTTTCCATTGACG
TCAATGGGTGGAGTATTTACGGTAAACTGCCCACTTGGCA
