>Addgene plasmid #58693 | N-Terminal Split Cas9 with GyrA intein | addgene partial sequence | sequence record 96599 | pCBhProF2 5'-agggtttaagggatggttgg-3'
CCTGGAGCACCTGCCTGAAATCACTTTTTTTCAGGTTGGACCGGTGCCACCATGGACTATAAGGACCACG
ACGGAGACTACAAGGATCATGATATTGATTACAAAGACGATGACGATAAGATGGCCCCAAAGAAGAAGCG
GAAGGTCGGTATCCACGGAGTCCCAGCAGCCGACAAGAAGTACAGCATCGGCCTGGACATCGGCACCAAC
TCTGTGGGCTGGGCCGTGATCACCGACGAGTACAAGGTGCCCAGCAAGAAATTCAAGGTGCTGGGCAACA
CCGACCGGCACAGCATCAAGAAGAACCTGATCGGAGCCCTGCTGTTCGACAGCGGCGAAACAGCCGAGGC
CACCCGGCTGAAGAGAACCGCCAGAAGAAGATACACCAGACGGAAGAACCGGATCTGCTATCTGCAAGAG
ATCTTCAGCAACGAGATGGCCAAGGTGGACGACAGCTTCTTCCACAGACTGGAAGAGTCCTTCCTGGTGG
AAGAGGATAAGAAGCACGAGCGGCACCCCATCTTCGGCAACATCGTGGACGAGGTGGCCTACCACGAGAA
GTACCCCACCATCTACCACCTGAGAAAGAAACTGGTGGACAGCACCGACAAGGCCGACCTGCGGCTGATC
TATCTGGCCCTGGCCCACATGATCAAGTTCCGGGGCCACTTCCTGATCGAGGGCGACCTGAACCCCGACA
ACAGCGACGTGGACAAGCTGTTCATCCAGCTGGTGCAGACCTACAACCAGCTGTTCGAGGAAAACCCCAT
CAACGCCAGCGGCGTGGACGCCAAGGCCATCCTGTCTGCCAGACTGAGCAAGAGCAGACGGCTGGAAAAT
CTGATCGCCCAGCTGCCCGGCGAGAAGAAGAATGGCCTGTTCGGAAACCTGATTGCCCTGAGCCTGGGCC
TGACCCCCAACTTCAAGAGCAACTTCGACCTGGCCGAGGATGCCAAACTGCAGCTGAGCAAGGACACCTA
CGACGACGACCTGGACAACCTGCTGGCCCAGATCGGCGACCAGTACGCCGACCTGTTTCTGGCCGCCAAG
AACCTGTCCGACGCCATCCTGCTGAGCGA
